>Addgene plasmid #240637 | mU6-sgRNA-CLTA-mCherry | addgene full sequence | sequence record 481874 | Addgene NGS Result
TTGAGATCCTTTTTTTCTGCGCGTAATCTGCTGCTTGCAAACAAAAAAACCACCGCTACCAGCGGTGGTT
TGTTTGCCGGATCAAGAGCTACCAACTCTTTTTCCGAAGGTAACTGGCTTCAGCAGAGCGCAGATACCAA
ATACTGTTCTTCTAGTGTAGCCGTAGTTAGGCCACCACTTCAAGAACTCTGTAGCACCGCCTACATACCT
CGCTCTGCTAATCCTGTTACCAGTGGCTGCTGCCAGTGGCGATAAGTCGTGTCTTACCGGGTTGGACTCA
AGACGATAGTTACCGGATAAGGCGCAGCGGTCGGGCTGAACGGGGGGTTCGTGCACACAGCCCAGCTTGG
AGCGAACGACCTACACCGAACTGAGATACCTACAGCGTGAGCTATGAGAAAGCGCCACGCTTCCCGAAGG
GAGAAAGGCGGACAGGTATCCGGTAAGCGGCAGGGTCGGAACAGGAGAGCGCACGAGGGAGCTTCCAGGG
GGAAACGCCTGGTATCTTTATAGTCCTGTCGGGTTTCGCCACCTCTGACTTGAGCGTCGATTTTTGTGAT
GCTCGTCAGGGGGGCGGAGCCTATGGAAAAACGCCAGCAACGCGGCCTTTTTACGGTTCCTGGCCTTTTG
CTGGCCTTTTGCTCACATGTCATATGTAGAGAGGTACCTCGAGCGGCCCGAGAAGAGGGACAGCTATGAC
TGGGAGTAGTCAGGAGAGGAGGAAAAATCTGGCTAGTAAAACATGTAAGGAAAATTTTAGGGATGTTAAA
GAAAAAAATAACACAAAACAAAATATAAAAAAAATCTAACCTCAAGTCAAGGCTTTTCTATGGAATAAGG
AATGGACAGCAGGGGGCTGTTTCATATACTGATGACCTCTTTATAGCCAACCTTTGTTCATGGCAGCCAG
CATATGGGCATATGTTGCCAAACTCTAAACCAAATACTCATTCTGATGTTTTAAATGATTTGCCCTCCCA
TATGTCCTTCCGAGTGAGAGACACAAAAAATTCCAACACACTATTGCAATGAAAATAAATTTCCTTTATT
AGCCAGAAGTCAGATGCTCAAGGGGCTTCATGATGTCCCCATAATTTTTGGCAGAGGGAAAAAGATCTCA
GTGGTATTTGTGAGCCAGGGCATTGGCCACACCAGCCACCACCTTCTGATAGGCAGCCTGCACCTGAGGA
GTGCGGCCGCTTTACTTGTACAGCTCGTCCATGCCGCCGGTGGAGTGGCGGCCCTCGGCGCGTTCGTACT
GTTCCACGATGGTGTAGTCCTCGTTGTGGGAGGTGATGTCCAACTTGATGTTGACGTTGTAGGCGCCGGG
CAGCTGCACGGGCTTCTTGGCCTTGTAGGTGGTCTTGACCTCAGCGTCGTAGTGGCCGCCGTCCTTCAGC
TTCAGCCTCTGCTTGATCTCGCCCTTCAGGGCGCCGTCCTCGGGGTACATCCGCTCGGAGGAGGCCTCCC
AGCCCATGGTCTTCTTCTGCATTACGGGGCCGTCGGAGGGGAAGTTGGTGCCGCGCAGCTTCACCTTGTA
GATGAACTCGCCGTCCTGCAGGGAGGAGTCCTGGGTCACGGTCACCACGCCGCCGTCCTCGAAGTTCATC
ACGCGCTCCCACTTGAAGCCCTCGGGGAAGGACAGCTTCAAGTAGTCGGGGATGTCGGCGGGGTGCTTCA
CGTAGGCCTTGGAGCCGTACATGAACTGAGGGGACAGGATGTCCCAGGCGAAGGGCAGGGGGCCACCCTT
GGTCACCTTCAGCTTGGCGGTCTGGGTGCCCTCGTAGGGGCGGCCCTCGCCCTCGCCCTCGATCTCGAAC
TCGTGGCCGTTCACGGAGCCCTCCATGTGCACCTTGAAGCGCATGAACTCCTTGATGATGGCCATGTTAT
CCTCCTCGCCCTTGCTCACCATGGTGGCGACCGGTGGGCCAGGATTCTCCTCGACGTCACCGCATGTTAG
CAGACTTCCTCTGCCCTCTCCCGATCCGGCACCGGGCTTGCGGGTCATGCACCAGGTGCGCGGTCCTTCG
GGCACCTCGACGTCGGCGGTGACGGTGAAGCCGAGCCGCTCGTAGAAGGGGAGGTTGCGGGGCGCGGAGG
TCTCCAGGAAGGCGGGCACCCCGGCGCGCTCGGCCGCCTCCACTCCGGGGAGCACGACGGCGCTGCCCAG
ACCCTTGCCCTGGTGGTCGGGCGAGACGCCGACGGTGGCCAGGAACCACGCGGGCTCCTTGGGCCGGTGC
GGCGCCAGGAGGCCTTCCATCTGTTGCTGCGCGGCCAGCCGGGAACCGCTCAACTCGGCCATGCGCGGGC
CGATCTCGGCGAACACCGCCCCCGCTTCGACGCTCTCCGGCGTGGTCCAGACCGCCACCGCGGCGCCGTC
GTCCGCGACCCACACCTTGCCGATGTCGAGCCCGACGCGCGTGAGGAAGAGTTCTTGCAGCTCGGTGACC
CGCTCGATGTGGCGGTCCGGGTCGACGGTGTGGCGCGTGGCGGGGTAGTCGGCGAACGCGGCGGCGAGGG
TGCGTACGGCCCGGGGGACGTCGTCGCGGGTGGCGAGGCGCACCGTGGGCTTGTACTCGGTCATGGTGGG
CTAGCTCACGACACCTGAAATGGAAGAAAAAAACTTTGAACCACTGTCTGAGGCTTGAGAATGAACCAAG
ATCCAAACTCAAAAAGGGCAAATTCCAAGGAGAATTACATCAAGTGCCAAGCTGGCCTAACTTCAGTCTC
CACCCACTCAGTGTGGGGAAACTCCATCGCATAAAACCCCTCCCCCCAACCTAAAGACGACGTACTCCAA
AAGCGCGAGAACTAATCGAGGTGCCTGGACGGCGCCCGGTACTCCGTGGAGTCACATGAAGCGACGGCTG
AGGACGGAAAGGCCCTTTTCCTTTGTGTGGGTGACTCACCCGCCCGCTCTCCCGAGCGCCGCGTCCTCCA
TTTTGAGCTCCCTGCAGCAGGGCCGGGAAGCGGCCATCTTTCCGCTCACGCAACTGGTGCCGACCGGGCC
AGCCTTGCCGCCCAGGGCGGGGCGATACACGGCGGCGCGAGGCCAGGCACCAGAGCAGGCCGGCCAGCTT
GAGACTACCCCCGTCCGATTCTCGGTGGCCGCGCTCGCAGGCCCCGCCTCGCCGAACATGTGCGCTGGGA
CGCACGGGCCCCGTCGCCGCCCGCGGCCCCAAAAACCGAAATACCAGTGTGCAGATCTTGGCCCGCATTT
ACAAGACTATCTTGCCAGAAAAAAAGCGTCGCAGCAGGTCATCAAAAATTTTAAATGGCTAGAGACTTAT
CGAAAGCAGCGAGACAGGCGCGAAGGTGCCACCAGATTCGCACGCGGCGGCCCCAGCGCCCAGGCCAGGC
CTCAACTCAAGCACGAGGCGAAGGGGCTCCTTAAGCGCAAGGCCTCGAACTCTCCCACCCACTTCCAACC
CGAAGCTCGGGATCAAGAATCACGTACTGCAGCCAGGTGGAAGTAATTCAAGGCACGCAAGGGCCATAAC
CCGTAAAGAGGCCAGGCCCGCGGGAACCACACACGGCACTTACCTGTGTTCTGGCGGCAAACCCGTTGCG
AAAAAGAACGTTCACGGCGACTACTGCACTTATATACGGTTCTCCCCCACCCTCGGGAAAAAGGCGGAGC
CAGTACACGACATCACTTTCCCAGTTTACCCCGCGCCACCTTCTCTAGGCACCGGTTCAATTGCCGACCC
CTCCCCCCAACTTCTCGGGGACTGTGGGCGATGTGCGCTCTGCCCACTGACGGGCACATGCATGGCGGTA
ATACGGTTATCCACGCGGCCGCCTAATGGATCCTAGTACTCGAGAAAAAAAGCACCGACTCGGTGCCACT
TTTTCAAGTTGATAACGGACTAGCCTTATTTAAACTTGCTATGCTGTTTCCAGCTTAGCTCTTAAACCTG
TGGTGCCGACTGGGAGCCAACAAGGTGGTTCTCCAAGGGATACTTATAGTCTCAAAACACACAATTACTT
TACAGTTAGGGTGAGTTTCCTTTTGTGCTGTTTATAACTTCGTATAATGTATGCTATACGAAGTTATAGA
AATCCAAGCCTATCATGTAAAATGTAGCTAGTATTAAAAAGAACAGATTATCTGTCTTTTATCGCACATT
AAGCCTCTATAGTTACTAGGAAATATTATATGCAAATTAACCGGGGCAGGGGAGTAGCCGAGCTTCTCCC
ACAAGTCCGTGCGAGGGGGCCGGCGCGGGCCTAGAGATGGCGCGTCGGATCTCTAGATTCCTGCCCGACC
TTGGTACCGGATCCAGTCGACTGAATTGGTTCCTTTAAAGCCTGCTTTTTTGTACAGCTAGCGACGTCAG
GTGGCACTTTTCGGGGAAATGTGCGCGGAACCCCTATTTGTTTATTTTTCTAAATACATTCAAATATGTA
TCCGCTCATGAGACAATAACCCTGATAAATGCTTCAATAATATTGAAAAAGGAAGAGTATGAGTATTCAA
CATTTCCGTGTCGCCCTTATTCCCTTTTTTGCGGCATTTTGCCTTCCTGTTTTTGCTCACCCAGAAACGC
TGGTGAAAGTAAAAGATGCTGAAGATCAGTTGGGTGCACGAGTGGGTTACATCGAACTGGATCTCAACAG
CGGTAAGATCCTTGAGAGTTTTCGCCCCGAAGAACGTTTTCCAATGATGAGCACTTTTAAAGTTCTGCTA
TGTGGCGCGGTATTATCCCGTATTGACGCCGGGCAAGAGCAACTCGGTCGCCGCATACACTATTCTCAGA
ATGACTTGGTTGAGTACTCACCAGTCACAGAAAAGCATCTTACGGATGGCATGACAGTAAGAGAATTATG
CAGTGCTGCCATAACCATGAGTGATAACACTGCGGCCAACTTACTTCTGACAACGATCGGAGGACCGAAG
GAGCTAACCGCTTTTTTGCACAACATGGGGGATCATGTAACTCGCCTTGATCGTTGGGAACCGGAGCTGA
ATGAAGCCATACCAAACGACGAGCGTGACACCACGATGCCTGTAGCAATGGCAACAACGTTGCGCAAACT
ATTAACTGGCGAACTACTTACTCTAGCTTCCCGGCAACAATTAATAGACTGGATGGAGGCGGATAAAGTT
GCAGGACCACTTCTGCGCTCGGCCCTTCCGGCTGGCTGGTTTATTGCTGATAAATCTGGAGCCGGTGAGC
GTGGGTCTCGCGGTATCATTGCAGCACTGGGGCCAGATGGTAAGCCCTCCCGTATCGTAGTTATCTACAC
GACGGGGAGTCAGGCAACTATGGATGAACGAAATAGACAGATCGCTGAGATAGGTGCCTCACTGATTAAG
CATTGGTAACTGTCAGACCAAGTTTACTCATATATACTTTAGATTGATTTAAAACTTCATTTTTAATTTA
AAAGGATCTAGGTGAAGATCCTTTTTGATAATCTCATGACCAAAATCCCTTAACGTGAGTTTTCGTTCCA
CTGAGCGTCAGACCCCGTAGAAAAGATCAAAGGATCTTC
Features (pLannotate 1.2.2; 11 found; start..end, strand, type, name):
      1..589     +  rep_origin     ori: high-copy-number ColE1/pMB1/pBR322/pUC origin of replication
    995..1050    -  polyA_signal   β-globin poly(A) signal: rabbit β-globin polyadenylation signal (Gil and Proudfoot, 1987)
   1121..1192    -  CDS            HBB (fragment): HBB_PONPY - Experimental evidence at transcript level: Swiss-Prot protein existence level 2. Involved in oxygen transport from the lung to the various peripheral tissues. From Pongo pygmaeus (Bornean orangutan).
   1205..1912    -  CDS            mCherry: mCherry is a basic (constitutively fluorescent) red fluorescent protein published in 2004, derived from Discosoma sp.. It is reported to be a very rapidly-maturing monomer with low acid sensitivity.
   1988..2584    -  CDS            PuroR: puromycin N-acetyltransferase; pac from Streptomyces alboniger; confers resistance to puromycin
   2596..3767    -  promoter       EF-1α promoter: strong constitutive promoter for human elongation factor EF-1α
   3832..3899    -  misc_RNA       tracrRNA (fragment): trans-activating CRISPR RNA for the Streptococcus pyogenes CRISPR/Cas9 system
   4024..4057    -  protein_bind   loxP: Cre-mediated recombination occurs in the 8-bp core sequence (GCATACAT). Cre recombinase
   4309..4326    -  protein_bind   attB1 (fragment): mutant version of attB; recombination site for the Gateway® BP reaction BP Clonase™
   4364..4468    +  promoter       AmpR promoter: bla
   4469..5329    +  CDS            AmpR: β-lactamase; bla; confers resistance to ampicillin, carbenicillin, and related antibiotics
