[The description below was written by a language model from this plasmid's Addgene catalogue record and pLannotate feature annotations shown in this document.]
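Description:
mU6-sgRNA-CLTA-mCherry is a compact (about 5.5 kb) mammalian CRISPR guide-expression plasmid built on a pSICO-derived backbone. It is propagated in E. coli through a high-copy ColE1/pUC-type origin and selected with ampicillin via the bla gene and its native promoter. Although pSICO vectors are lentiviral in origin, the feature table shows no LTRs, packaging signal or WPRE, so the annotated sequence looks like a plain non-viral expression plasmid rather than a packageable transfer vector.

The plasmid carries two expression units in the same orientation. The first is described as a mouse U6 (Pol III) promoter driving a single guide RNA directed at the promoter of the human CLTA gene. The annotation software did not call the mU6 promoter itself, but it detected the Streptococcus pyogenes Cas9 guide scaffold (tracrRNA fragment). A loxP site typical of pSICO designs and a short attB1-like fragment lie upstream of it. The second unit uses the human EF-1α promoter to express puromycin N-acetyltransferase and mCherry as one transcript. According to the insert name the two are separated by a T2A self-cleaving peptide, so transfected cells can be both drug-selected and tracked by red fluorescence. A rabbit β-globin polyadenylation signal terminates this transcript. The catalogue purpose line mentions BFP as the reporter, but the plasmid name, the insert name and the sequence annotation all indicate mCherry.

The associated work concerns programmable epigenome editing with transiently delivered CRISPR editor ribonucleoproteins. The plasmid therefore presumably supplies the CLTA promoter-targeting guide in cells for such silencing experiments.
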