Addgene plasmid #240637: mU6-sgRNA-CLTA-mCherry
Purpose: Vector for expressing an sgRNA targeting CLTA promoter from the mouse U6 promoter and a puromycin resistance cassette and BFP from the EF1Alpha promoter.
Depositing lab: James Nuñez. Publication: Programmable epigenome editing by transient delivery of CRISPR epigenome editor ribonucleoproteins. Xu D, Besselink S, Ramadoss GN, Dierks PH, Lubin JP, Pattali RK, Brim JI, Christenson AE, Colias PJ, Ornelas IJ, Nguyen CD, Chasins SE, Conklin BR, Nunez JK. Nat Commun. 2025 Aug 26;16(1):7948. doi: 10.1038/s41467-025-63167-x. PubMed 40858609.
Backbone
  Vector backbone: pSICO derivative
  Backbone size w/o insert (bp): 3996
  Total vector size (bp): 5499
  Vector type: Mammalian Expression, CRISPR
  Selectable markers: Puromycin
Growth in bacteria
  Bacterial resistance: Ampicillin, 100 μg/mL
  Growth temperature: 37°C
  Growth strain: DH5alpha
  Copy number: High Copy
Gene/Insert
  Gene/Insert name: puro-T2A-mCherry
  gRNA/shRNA sequence: CTGTGGTGCCGACTGGGAGC
  Species: H. sapiens (human)
Terms and licenses: Academic/Nonprofit Terms; Industry Terms: Not Available to Industry
How to cite: mU6-sgRNA-CLTA-mCherry was a gift from James Nuñez (Addgene plasmid # 240637 ; http://n2t.net/addgene:240637 ; RRID:Addgene_240637)
